Addgene plasmid #221465: pLX302_CdTag-HA_EmptyVector
Purpose: (Empty Backbone) Gateway backbone for C-terminal dTag cloning
Depositing lab: Matthew Meyerson. Depositing organization: Broad Institute. Publication: Dosage amplification dictates oncogenic regulation by the NKX2-1 lineage factor in lung adenocarcinoma. Pulice JL, Meyerson M. bioRxiv [Preprint]. 2023 Oct 27:2023.10.26.563996. doi: 10.1101/2023.10.26.563996. PubMed 37994369.
Backbone
  Vector backbone: pLEX_305-C-dTAG
  Backbone manufacturer: Addgene #91798
  Backbone size (bp): 9621
  Vector type: Mammalian Expression, Lentiviral
  Selectable markers: Puromycin
  Tag / fusion protein: FKBP F36V (C terminal on backbone)
Growth in bacteria
  Bacterial resistance: Chloramphenicol and Ampicillin, 25 & 100 μg/mL
  Growth temperature: 30°C
  Growth strain: ccdB Survival
  Copy number: High Copy
Gene/Insert
  Gene/Insert name: None
  Tag / fusion protein: FKBP F36V (C terminal on backbone)
Terms and licenses: Academic/Nonprofit Terms; Industry Terms: Not Available to Industry
How to cite: pLX302_CdTag-HA_EmptyVector was a gift from Matthew Meyerson (Addgene plasmid # 221465 ; http://n2t.net/addgene:221465 ; RRID:Addgene_221465)
