[The description below was written by a language model from this plasmid's Addgene catalogue record and pLannotate feature annotations shown in this document.]
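Description:
pLX302_CdTag-HA_EmptyVector is an empty Gateway destination vector for lentiviral expression in mammalian cells, built to fuse a gene of interest at its C-terminus to the dTAG degron. It derives from pLEX_305-C-dTAG and carries no insert. The sequenced record is 9,901 nt, slightly larger than the 9,621 bp listed for the backbone. In bacteria it is maintained through a high-copy ColE1/pUC-type origin with ampicillin resistance. An f1 origin and remnants of a lacZα/lac promoter cloning region flanked by T7 and T3 promoters are also present. Because the Gateway cassette encodes the CcdB toxin along with chloramphenicol resistance, the plasmid is propagated in a ccdB-tolerant strain under dual chloramphenicol and ampicillin selection.

The viral portion has a self-inactivating HIV-1 layout: an RSV promoter driving a truncated 5' LTR, the Ψ packaging signal with a gag fragment, the RRE, cPPT/CTS, WPRE and a ΔU3 3' LTR, followed by an SV40 poly(A) signal and SV40 origin. Within it, a human PGK promoter drives puromycin N-acetyltransferase for selecting transduced cells. A separate CMV enhancer/promoter sits upstream of the attR1–CmR–ccdB–attR2 cassette. An LR recombination with an entry clone replaces this cassette with the open reading frame. That places the ORF upstream of the FKBP12 F36V coding sequence lying immediately after attR2, so an ORF without a stop codon would be expressed as a C-terminal FKBP F36V fusion. This mutant binds synthetic ligands that do not bind wild-type FKBP, which is the basis for ligand-induced degradation of the tagged protein in the dTAG system. The name indicates an HA epitope, but the feature table does not annotate one.
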