Features (pLannotate 1.2.2; 35 found; start..end, strand, type, name):
      1..227     +  promoter       RSV promoter: Rous sarcoma virus enhancer/promoter
    228..408     +  LTR            5' LTR (truncated): truncated 5' long terminal repeat (LTR) from HIV-1
    455..580     +  misc_feature   HIV-1 Ψ: packaging signal of human immunodeficiency virus type 1
    564..927     +  CDS            HIV-1 gag (fragment): gag protein from human immunodeficiency virus 1; gag
   1073..1306    +  misc_feature   RRE: The Rev response element (RRE) of HIV-1 allows for Rev-dependent mRNA export from the nucleus to the cytoplasm.
   1683..1709    +  CDS            Rev (fragment): human immunodeficiency virus 1 (HIV-1) Rev protein; rev; enhances nuclear export of unspliced and incompletely spliced viral mRNAs
   1710..2210    +  promoter       hPGK promoter: human phosphoglycerate kinase 1 promoter
   2232..2831    +  CDS            PuroR (fragment): puromycin N-acetyltransferase; pac from Streptomyces; confers resistance to puromycin
   2873..2990    +  misc_feature   cPPT/CTS: central polypurine tract and central termination sequence of HIV-1
   3107..3410    +  enhancer       CMV enhancer: human cytomegalovirus immediate early enhancer
   3411..3614    +  promoter       CMV promoter: human cytomegalovirus (CMV) immediate early promoter
   3637..3761    +  protein_bind   attR1: mutant version of attR; recombination site for the Gateway® LR reaction LR Clonase™
   3786..3816    +  promoter       lac UV5 promoter: E. coli lac promoter with an "up" mutation
   3840..3869    +  promoter       cat promoter (fragment): promoter of the E. coli cat gene encoding chloramphenicol acetyltransferase
   3870..4529    +  CDS            CmR: chloramphenicol acetyltransferase; cat; confers resistance to chloramphenicol
   4708..4866    +  CDS            ccdA (fragment): CCDA_ECO57 - Also known as H, letA. Experimental evidence at protein level: Swiss-Prot protein existence level 1. Antitoxin component of a type II toxin-antitoxin (TA) system which inhibits the post-segregational killing (PSK) of plasmid-free cells, also referred to as a plasmid addiction system. Binds to and blocks the activity of CcdB; will also remove bound CcdB protein from the CcdB-GyrA complex by forming a CcdA-CcdB complex, a process termed rejuvenation. Functions as a transcriptional corepressor for the ccdAB operon, repression also requires CcdB (By similarity). From Escherichia coli
   4871..5173    +  CDS            ccdB: CCDB_ECOLI - Also known as G, letB, letD. Experimental evidence at protein level: Swiss-Prot protein existence level 1. Toxic component of a type II toxin-antitoxin (TA) system, functioning in plasmid maintainence. Responsible for the post- segregational killing (PSK) of plasmid-free cells, also referred to as a plasmid addiction system. Half-life of over 2 hours. Cell killing by CcdB is accompanied by filamentation, defects in chromosome and plasmid segregation, defects in cell division, formation of anucleate cells, decreased DNA synthesis and plasmid loss. Interferes with the activity of DN
   5217..5341    -  protein_bind   attR2: mutant version of attR; recombination site for the Gateway® LR reaction LR Clonase™
   5349..5669    +  CDS            DmrB: F36V mutant of FK506-binding protein FKBP12 binds synthetic ligands that do not bind wild-type FKBP
   5754..6342    +  misc_feature   WPRE: woodchuck hepatitis virus posttranscriptional regulatory element
   6393..6412    +  misc_feature   cPPT/CTS (fragment): central polypurine tract and central termination sequence of HIV-1
   6414..6647    +  LTR            3' LTR (ΔU3): self-inactivating 3' long terminal repeat (LTR) from HIV-1
   6725..6846    +  polyA_signal   SV40 poly(A) signal: SV40 polyadenylation signal
   6886..7021    +  rep_origin     SV40 ori: SV40 origin of replication
   7042..7060    -  promoter       T7 promoter: promoter for bacteriophage T7 RNA polymerase
   7068..7223    +  CDS            lacZα (fragment): LacZα fragment of β-galactosidase; lacZ fragment
   7228..7656    +  rep_origin     f1 ori (sequence partly withheld): f1 bacteriophage origin of replication; arrow indicates direction of (+) strand synthesis
   7709..7813    +  promoter       AmpR promoter: bla
   7814..8674    +  CDS            AmpR: β-lactamase; bla; confers resistance to ampicillin, carbenicillin, and related antibiotics
   8845..9433    +  rep_origin     ori: high-copy-number ColE1/pMB1/pBR322/pUC origin of replication
   9616..9708    +  CDS            lacI (fragment): lac repressor; lacI; The lac repressor binds to the lac operator to inhibit transcription in E. coli. This inhibition can be relieved by adding lactose or isopropyl-β-D-thiogalactopyranoside (IPTG).
   9721..9742    +  protein_bind   CAP binding site: CAP binding activates transcription in the presence of cAMP. E. coli catabolite activator protein
   9757..9787    +  promoter       lac promoter: promoter for the E. coli lac operon
   9795..9811    +  protein_bind   lac operator: The lac repressor binds to the lac operator to inhibit transcription in E. coli. This inhibition can be relieved by adding lactose or isopropyl-β-D-thiogalactopyranoside (IPTG). lac repressor encoded by lacI
   9856..9874    +  promoter       T3 promoter: promoter for bacteriophage T3 RNA polymerase
>Addgene plasmid #221465 | pLX302_CdTag-HA_EmptyVector | addgene full sequence | sequence record 438437 | Addgene NGS Result
TGTAGTCTTATGCAATACTCTTGTAGTCTTGCAACATGGTAACGATGAGTTAGCAACATGCCTTACAAGG
AGAGAAAAAGCACCGTGCATGCCGATTGGTGGAAGTAAGGTGGTACGATCGTGCCTTATTAGGAAGGCAA
CAGACGGGTCTGACATGGATTGGACGAACCACTGAATTGCCGCATTGCAGAGATATTGTATTTAAGTGCC
TAGCTCGATACATAAACGGGTCTCTCTGGTTAGACCAGATCTGAGCCTGGGAGCTCTCTGGCTAACTAGG
GAACCCACTGCTTAAGCCTCAATAAAGCTTGCCTTGAGTGCTTCAAGTAGTGTGTGCCCGTCTGTTGTGT
GACTCTGGTAACTAGAGATCCCTCAGACCCTTTTAGTCAGTGTGGAAAATCTCTAGCAGTGGCGCCCGAA
CAGGGACTTGAAAGCGAAAGGGAAACCAGAGGAGCTCTCTCGACGCAGGACTCGGCTTGCTGAAGCGCGC
ACGGCAAGAGGCGAGGGGCGGCGACTGGTGAGTACGCCAAAAATTTTGACTAGCGGAGGCTAGAAGGAGA
GAGATGGGTGCGAGAGCGTCAGTATTAAGCGGGGGAGAATTAGATCGCGATGGGAAAAAATTCGGTTAAG
GCCAGGGGGAAAGAAAAAATATAAATTAAAACATATAGTATGGGCAAGCAGGGAGCTAGAACGATTCGCA
GTTAATCCTGGCCTGTTAGAAACATCAGAAGGCTGTAGACAAATACTGGGACAGCTACAACCATCCCTTC
AGACAGGATCAGAAGAACTTAGATCATTATATAATACAGTAGCAACCCTCTATTGTGTGCATCAAAGGAT
AGAGATAAAAGACACCAAGGAAGCTTTAGACAAGATAGAGGAAGAGCAAAACAAAAGTAAGACCACCGCA
CAGCAAGCGGCCGCTGATCTTCAGACCTGGAGGAGGAGATATGAGGGACAATTGGAGAAGTGAATTATAT
AAATATAAAGTAGTAAAAATTGAACCATTAGGAGTAGCACCCACCAAGGCAAAGAGAAGAGTGGTGCAGA
GAGAAAAAAGAGCAGTGGGAATAGGAGCTTTGTTCCTTGGGTTCTTGGGAGCAGCAGGAAGCACTATGGG
CGCAGCGTCAATGACGCTGACGGTACAGGCCAGACAATTATTGTCTGGTATAGTGCAGCAGCAGAACAAT
TTGCTGAGGGCTATTGAGGCGCAACAGCATCTGTTGCAACTCACAGTCTGGGGCATCAAGCAGCTCCAGG
CAAGAATCCTGGCTGTGGAAAGATACCTAAAGGATCAACAGCTCCTGGGGATTTGGGGTTGCTCTGGAAA
ACTCATTTGCACCACTGCTGTGCCTTGGAATGCTAGTTGGAGTAATAAATCTCTGGAACAGATTTGGAAT
CACACGACCTGGATGGAGTGGGACAGAGAAATTAACAATTACACAAGCTTAATACACTCCTTAATTGAAG
AATCGCAAAACCAGCAAGAAAAGAATGAACAAGAATTATTGGAATTAGATAAATGGGCAAGTTTGTGGAA
TTGGTTTAACATAACAAATTGGCTGTGGTATATAAAATTATTCATAATGATAGTAGGAGGCTTGGTAGGT
TTAAGAATAGTTTTTGCTGTACTTTCTATAGTGAATAGAGTTAGGCAGGGATATTCACCATTATCGTTTC
AGACCCACCTCCCAACCCCGAGGGGACCCTTGCGCCTTTTCCAAGGCAGCCCTGGGTTTGCGCAGGGACG
CGGCTGCTCTGGGCGTGGTTCCGGGAAACGCAGCGGCGCCGACCCTGGGTCTCGCACATTCTTCACGTCC
GTTCGCAGCGTCACCCGGATCTTCGCCGCTACCCTTGTGGGCCCCCCGGCGACGCTTCCTGCTCCGCCCC
TAAGTCGGGAAGGTTCCTTGCGGTTCGCGGCGTGCCGGACGTGACAAACGGAAGCCGCACGTCTCACTAG
TACCCTCGCAGACGGACAGCGCCAGGGAGCAATGGCAGCGCGCCGACCGCGATGGGCTGTGGCCAATAGC
GGCTGCTCAGCAGGGCGCGCCGAGAGCAGCGGCCGGGAAGGGGCGGTGCGGGAGGCGGGGTGTGGGGCGG
TAGTGTGGGCCCTGTTCCTGCCCGCGCGGTGTTCCGCATTCTGCAAGCCTCCGGAGCGCACGTCGGCAGT
CGGCTCCCTCGTTGACCGAATCACCGACCTCTCTCCCCAGGGGGTACCACCGGAGCTTACCATGACCGAG
TACAAGCCCACGGTGCGCCTCGCCACCCGCGACGACGTCCCCAGGGCCGTACGCACCCTCGCCGCCGCGT
TCGCCGACTACCCCGCCACGCGCCACACCGTCGATCCGGACCGCCACATCGAGCGGGTCACCGAGCTGCA
AGAACTCTTCCTCACGCGCGTCGGGCTCGACATCGGCAAGGTGTGGGTCGCGGACGACGGCGCCGCCGTG
GCGGTCTGGACCACGCCGGAGAGCGTCGAAGCGGGGGCGGTGTTCGCCGAGATCGGCCCGCGCATGGCCG
AGTTGAGCGGTTCCCGGCTGGCCGCGCAGCAACAGATGGAAGGCCTCCTGGCGCCGCACCGGCCCAAGGA
GCCCGCGTGGTTCCTGGCCACCGTCGGCGTCTCGCCCGACCACCAGGGCAAGGGTCTGGGCAGCGCCGTC
GTGCTCCCCGGAGTGGAGGCGGCCGAGCGCGCCGGGGTGCCCGCCTTCCTGGAGACCTCCGCGCCCCGCA
ACCTCCCCTTCTACGAGCGGCTCGGCTTCACCGTCACCGCCGACGTCGAGGTGCCCGAAGGACCGCGCAC
CTGGTGCATGACCCGCAAGCCCGGTGCCTGAGAATTCTAGATCTTGAGACAAATGGCAGTATTCATCCAC
AATTTTAAAAGAAAAGGGGGGATTGGGGGGTACAGTGCAGGGGAAAGAATAGTAGACATAATAGCAACAG
ACATACAAACTAAAGAATTACAAAAACAAATTACAAAAATTCAAAATTTTCGGGTTTATTACAGGGACAG
CAGAGATCCACTTTGGCGCCGGCTCGAGGGGGCCCGGGGTTATTAATAGTAATCAATTACGGGGTCATTA
GTTCATAGCCCATATATGGAGTTCCGCGTTACATAACTTACGGTAAATGGCCCGCCTGGCTGACCGCCCA
ACGACCCCCGCCCATTGACGTCAATAATGACGTATGTTCCCATAGTAACGCCAATAGGGACTTTCCATTG
ACGTCAATGGGTGGAGTATTTACGGTAAACTGCCCACTTGGCAGTACATCAAGTGTATCATATGCCAAGT
ACGCCCCCTATTGACGTCAATGACGGTAAATGGCCCGCCTGGCATTATGCCCAGTACATGACCTTATGGG
ACTTTCCTACTTGGCAGTACATCTACGTATTAGTCATCGCTATTACCATGGTGATGCGGTTTTGGCAGTA
CATCAATGGGCGTGGATAGCGGTTTGACTCACGGGGATTTCCAAGTCTCCACCCCATTGACGTCAATGGG
AGTTTGTTTTGGCACCAAAATCAACGGGACTTTCCAAAATGTCGTAACAACTCCGCCCCATTGACGCAAA
TGGGCGGTAGGCGTGTACGGTGGGAGGTCTATATAAGCAGAGCTCTCTGGCTAACTGTCGGGATCAACAA
GTTTGTACAAAAAAGCTGAACGAGAAACGTAAAATGATATAAATATCAATATATTAAATTAGATTTTGCA
TAAAAAACAGACTACATAATACTGTAAAACACAACATATCCAGTCACTATGGCGGCCGCATTAGGCACCC
CAGGCTTTACACTTTATGCTTCCGGCTCGTATAATGTGTGGATTTTGAGTTAGGATCCGTCGAGATTTTC
AGGAGCTAAGGAAGCTAAAATGGAGAAAAAAATCACTGGATATACCACCGTTGATATATCCCAATGGCAT
CGTAAAGAACATTTTGAGGCATTTCAGTCAGTTGCTCAATGTACCTATAACCAGACCGTTCAGCTGGATA
TTACGGCCTTTTTAAAGACCGTAAAGAAAAATAAGCACAAGTTTTATCCGGCCTTTATTCACATTCTTGC
CCGCCTGATGAATGCTCATCCGGAATTCCGTATGGCAATGAAAGACGGTGAGCTGGTGATATGGGATAGT
GTTCACCCTTGTTACACCGTTTTCCATGAGCAAACTGAAACGTTTTCATCGCTCTGGAGTGAATACCACG
ACGATTTCCGGCAGTTTCTACACATATATTCGCAAGATGTGGCGTGTTACGGTGAAAACCTGGCCTATTT
CCCTAAAGGGTTTATTGAGAATATGTTTTTCGTCTCAGCCAATCCCTGGGTGAGTTTCACCAGTTTTGAT
TTAAACGTGGCCAATATGGACAACTTCTTCGCCCCCGTTTTCACCATGGGCAAATATTATACGCAAGGCG
ACAAGGTGCTGATGCCGCTGGCGATTCAGGTTCATCATGCCGTTTGTGATGGCTTCCATGTCGGCAGAAT
GCTTAATGAATTACAACAGTACTGCGATGAGTGGCAGGGCGGGGCGTAAAGATCTGGATCCGGCTTACTA
AAAGCCAGATAACAGTATGCGTATTTGCGCGCTGATTTTTGCGGTATAAGAATATATACTGATATGTATA
CCCGAAGTATGTCAAAAAGAGGTATGCTATGAAGCAGCGTATTACAGTGACAGTTGACAGCGACAGCTAT
CAGTTGCTCAAGGCATATATGATGTCAATATCTCCGGTCTGGTAAGCACAACCATGCAGAATGAAGCCCG
TCGTCTGCGTGCCGAACGCTGGAAAGCGGAAAATCAGGAAGGGATGGCTGAGGTCGCCCGGTTTATTGAA
ATGAACGGCTCTTTTGCTGACGAGAACAGGGGCTGGTGAAATGCAGTTTAAGGTTTACACCTATAAAAGA
GAGAGCCGTTATCGTCTGTTTGTGGATGTACAGAGTGATATTATTGACACGCCCGGGCGACGGATGGTGA
TCCCCCTGGCCAGTGCACGTCTGCTGTCAGATAAAGTCTCCCGTGAACTTTACCCGGTGGTGCATATCGG
GGATGAAAGCTGGCGCATGATGACCACCGATATGGCCAGTGTGCCGGTCTCCGTTATCGGGGAAGAAGTG
GCTGATCTCAGCCACCGCGAAAATGACATCAAAAACGCCATTAACCTGATGTTCTGGGGAATATAAATGT
CAGGCTCCCTTATACACAGCCAGTCTGCAGGTCGACCATAGTGACTGGATATGTTGTGTTTTACAGTATT
ATGTAGTCTGTTTTTTATGCAAAATCTAATTTAATATATTGATATTTATATCATTTTACGTTTCTCGTTC
AGCTTTCTTGTACAAAGTGGTTACCGGTGGAGTGCAGGTGGAAACCATCTCCCCAGGAGACGGGCGCACC
TTCCCCAAGCGCGGCCAGACCTGCGTGGTGCACTACACCGGGATGCTTGAAGATGGAAAGAAAGTTGATT
CCTCCCGGGACAGAAACAAGCCCTTTAAGTTTATGCTAGGCAAGCAGGAGGTGATCCGAGGCTGGGAAGA
AGGGGTTGCCCAGATGAGTGTGGGTCAGAGAGCCAAACTGACTATATCTCCAGATTATGCCTATGGTGCC
ACTGGGCACCCAGGCATCATCCCACCACATGCCACTCTCGTCTTCGATGTGGAGCTTCTAAAACTGGAAG
GCGGCTACCCCTACGACGTGCCCGACTACGCCGGCTATCCGTATGATGTCCCGGACTATGCAGGCTAAAC
GCGTTAAGTCGACAATCAACCTCTGGATTACAAAATTTGTGAAAGATTGACTGGTATTCTTAACTATGTT
GCTCCTTTTACGCTATGTGGATACGCTGCTTTAATGCCTTTGTATCATGCTATTGCTTCCCGTATGGCTT
TCATTTTCTCCTCCTTGTATAAATCCTGGTTGCTGTCTCTTTATGAGGAGTTGTGGCCCGTTGTCAGGCA
ACGTGGCGTGGTGTGCACTGTGTTTGCTGACGCAACCCCCACTGGTTGGGGCATTGCCACCACCTGTCAG
CTCCTTTCCGGGACTTTCGCTTTCCCCCTCCCTATTGCCACGGCGGAACTCATCGCCGCCTGCCTTGCCC
GCTGCTGGACAGGGGCTCGGCTGTTGGGCACTGACAATTCCGTGGTGTTGTCGGGGAAATCATCGTCCTT
TCCTTGGCTGCTCGCCTGTGTTGCCACCTGGATTCTGCGCGGGACGTCCTTCTGCTACGTCCCTTCGGCC
CTCAATCCAGCGGACCTTCCTTCCCGCGGCCTGCTGCCGGCTCTGCGGCCTCTTCCGCGTCTTCGCCTTC
GCCCTCAGACGAGTCGGATCTCCCTTTGGGCCGCCTCCCCGCGTCGACTTTAAGACCAATGACTTACAAG
GCAGCTGTAGATCTTAGCCACTTTTTAAAAGAAAAGGGGGGACTGGAAGGGCTAATTCACTCCCAACGAA
GACAAGATCTGCTTTTTGCTTGTACTGGGTCTCTCTGGTTAGACCAGATCTGAGCCTGGGAGCTCTCTGG
CTAACTAGGGAACCCACTGCTTAAGCCTCAATAAAGCTTGCCTTGAGTGCTTCAAGTAGTGTGTGCCCGT
CTGTTGTGTGACTCTGGTAACTAGAGATCCCTCAGACCCTTTTAGTCAGTGTGGAAAATCTCTAGCAGTA
CGTATAGTAGTTCATGTCATCTTATTATTCAGTATTTATAACTTGCAAAGAAATGAATATCAGAGAGTGA
GAGGAACTTGTTTATTGCAGCTTATAATGGTTACAAATAAAGCAATAGCATCACAAATTTCACAAATAAA
GCATTTTTTTCACTGCATTCTAGTTGTGGTTTGTCCAAACTCATCAATGTATCTTATCATGTCTGGCTCT
AGCTATCCCGCCCCTAACTCCGCCCATCCCGCCCCTAACTCCGCCCAGTTCCGCCCATTCTCCGCCCCAT
GGCTGACTAATTTTTTTTATTTATGCAGAGGCCGAGGCCGCCTCGGCCTCTGAGCTATTCCAGAAGTAGT
GAGGAGGCTTTTTTGGAGGCCTAGGGACGTACCCAATTCGCCCTATAGTGAGTCGTATTACGCGCGCTCA
CTGGCCGTCGTTTTACAACGTCGTGACTGGGAAAACCCTGGCGTTACCCAACTTAATCGCCTTGCAGCAC
ATCCCCCTTTCGCCAGCTGGCGTAATAGCGAAGAGGCCCGCACCGATCGCCCTTCCCAACAGTTGCGCAG
CCTGAATGGCGAATGGG
[124 nt withheld, positions 7228-7351]
C
[91 nt withheld, positions 7353-7443]
A
[49 nt withheld, positions 7445-7493]
CCTTTGACGTTGGAGTCCACGTTCTTT
[37 nt withheld, positions 7521-7557]
ACCCTATCTCGGTCTATTCTTTTGATTTATAAGGGATTTTGCCGATTTCGGCCTATTGGTTAAAAAATGA
GCTGATTTAACAAAAATTTAACGCGAATTTTAACAAAATATTAACGCTTACAATTTAGGTGGCACTTTTC
GGGGAAATGTGCGCGGAACCCCTATTTGTTTATTTTTCTAAATACATTCAAATATGTATCCGCTCATGAG
ACAATAACCCTGATAAATGCTTCAATAATATTGAAAAAGGAAGAGTATGAGTATTCAACATTTCCGTGTC
GCCCTTATTCCCTTTTTTGCGGCATTTTGCCTTCCTGTTTTTGCTCACCCAGAAACGCTGGTGAAAGTAA
AAGATGCTGAAGATCAGTTGGGTGCACGAGTGGGTTACATCGAACTGGATCTCAACAGCGGTAAGATCCT
TGAGAGTTTTCGCCCCGAAGAACGTTTTCCAATGATGAGCACTTTTAAAGTTCTGCTATGTGGCGCGGTA
TTATCCCGTATTGACGCCGGGCAAGAGCAACTCGGTCGCCGCATACACTATTCTCAGAATGACTTGGTTG
AGTACTCACCAGTCACAGAAAAGCATCTTACGGATGGCATGACAGTAAGAGAATTATGCAGTGCTGCCAT
AACCATGAGTGATAACACTGCGGCCAACTTACTTCTGACAACGATCGGAGGACCGAAGGAGCTAACCGCT
TTTTTGCACAACATGGGGGATCATGTAACTCGCCTTGATCGTTGGGAACCGGAGCTGAATGAAGCCATAC
CAAACGACGAGCGTGACACCACGATGCCTGTAGCAATGGCAACAACGTTGCGCAAACTATTAACTGGCGA
ACTACTTACTCTAGCTTCCCGGCAACAATTAATAGACTGGATGGAGGCGGATAAAGTTGCAGGACCACTT
CTGCGCTCGGCCCTTCCGGCTGGCTGGTTTATTGCTGATAAATCTGGAGCCGGTGAGCGTGGGTCTCGCG
GTATCATTGCAGCACTGGGGCCAGATGGTAAGCCCTCCCGTATCGTAGTTATCTACACGACGGGGAGTCA
GGCAACTATGGATGAACGAAATAGACAGATCGCTGAGATAGGTGCCTCACTGATTAAGCATTGGTAACTG
TCAGACCAAGTTTACTCATATATACTTTAGATTGATTTAAAACTTCATTTTTAATTTAAAAGGATCTAGG
TGAAGATCCTTTTTGATAATCTCATGACCAAAATCCCTTAACGTGAGTTTTCGTTCCACTGAGCGTCAGA
CCACGTAGAAAAGATCAAAGGATCTTCTTGAGATCCTTTTTTTCTGCGCGTAATCTGCTGCTTGCAAACA
AAAAAACCACCGCTACCAGCGGTGGTTTGTTTGCCGGATCAAGAGCTACCAACTCTTTTTCCGAAGGTAA
CTGGCTTCAGCAGAGCGCAGATACCAAATACTGTTCTTCTAGTGTAGCCGTAGTTAGGCCACCACTTCAA
GAACTCTGTAGCACCGCCTACATACCTCGCTCTGCTAATCCTGTTACCAGTGGCTGCTGCCAGTGGCGAT
AAGTCGTGTCTTACCGGGTTGGACTCAAGACGATAGTTACCGGATAAGGCGCAGCGGTCGGGCTGAACGG
GGGGTTCGTGCACACAGCCCAGCTTGGAGCGAACGACCTACACCGAACTGAGATACCTACAGCGTGAGCT
ATGAGAAAGCGCCACGCTTCCCGAAGGGAGAAAGGCGGACAGGTATCCGGTAAGCGGCAGGGTCGGAACA
GGAGAGCGCACGAGGGAGCTTCCAGGGGGAAACGCCTGGTATCTTTATAGTCCTGTCGGGTTTCGCCACC
TCTGACTTGAGCGTCGATTTTTGTGATGCTCGTCAGGGGGGCGGAGCCTATGGAAAAACGCCAGCAACGC
GGCCTTTTTACGGTTCCTGGCCTTTTGCTGGCCTTTTGCTCACATGTTCTTTCCTGCGTTATCCCCTGAT
TCTGTGGATAACCGTATTACCGCCTTTGAGTGAGCTGATACCGCTCGCCGCAGCCGAACGACCGAGCGCA
GCGAGTCAGTGAGCGAGGAAGCGGAAGAGCGCCCAATACGCAAACCGCCTCTCCCCGCGCGTTGGCCGAT
TCATTAATGCAGCTGGCACGACAGGTTTCCCGACTGGAAAGCGGGCAGTGAGCGCAACGCAATTAATGTG
AGTTAGCTCACTCATTAGGCACCCCAGGCTTTACACTTTATGCTTCCGGCTCGTATGTTGTGTGGAATTG
TGAGCGGATAACAATTTCACACAGGAAACAGCTATGACCATGATTACGCCAAGCGCGCAATTAACCCTCA
CTAAAGGGAACAAAAGCTGGAGCTGCAAGCTTAA
